>Addgene plasmid #244910 | pUCmini-iCAP-Alpha 49 | addgene full sequence | sequence record 492356 | Addgene NGS Result
TCGACGGTATCGGGGGAGCTCGCAGGGTCTCCATTTTGAAGCGGGAGGTTTGAACGCGCAGCCGCCATGC
CGGGGTTTTACGAGATTGTGATTAAGGTCCCCAGCGACCTTGACGAGCATCTGCCCGGCATTTCTGACAG
CTTTGTGAACTGGGTGGCCGAGAAGGAATGGGAGTTGCCGCCAGATTCTGACATGGATCTGAATCTGATT
GAGCAGGCACCCCTGACCGTGGCCGAGAAGCTGCAGCGCGACTTTCTGACGGAATGGCGCCGTGTGAGTA
AGGCCCCGGAGGCTCTTTTCTTTGTGCAATTTGAGAAGGGAGAGAGCTACTTCCACATGCACGTGCTCGT
GGAAACCACCGGGGTGAAATCCATGGTTTTGGGACGTTTCCTGAGTCAGATTCGCGAAAAACTGATTCAG
AGAATTTACCGCGGGATCGAGCCGACTTTGCCAAACTGGTTCGCGGTCACAAAGACCAGAAATGGCGCCG
GAGGCGGGAACAAGGTGGTGGATGAGTGCTACATCCCCAATTACTTGCTCCCCAAAACCCAGCCTGAGCT
CCAGTGGGCGTGGACTAATATGGAACAGTATTTAAGCGCCTGTTTGAATCTCACGGAGCGTAAACGGTTG
GTGGCGCAGCATCTGACGCACGTGTCGCAGACGCAGGAGCAGAACAAAGAGAATCAGAATCCCAATTCTG
ATGCGCCGGTGATCAGATCAAAAACTTCAGCCAGGTACATGGAGCTGGTCGGGTGGCTCGTGGACAAGGG
GATTACCTCGGAGAAGCAGTGGATCCAGGAGGACCAGGCCTCATACATCTCCTTCAATGCGGCCTCCAAC
TCGCGGTCCCAAATCAAGGCTGCCTTGGACAATGCGGGAAAGATTATGAGCCTGACTAAAACCGCCCCCG
ACTACCTGGTGGGCCAGCAGCCCGTGGAGGACATTTCCAGCAATCGGATTTATAAAATTTTGGAACTAAA
CGGGTACGATCCCCAATATGCGGCTTCCGTCTTTCTGGGATGGGCCACGAAAAAGTTCGGCAAGAGGAAC
ACCATCTGGCTGTTTGGGCCTGCAACTACCGGGAAGACCAACATCGCGGAGGCCATAGCCCACACTGTGC
CCTTCTACGGGTGCGTAAACTGGACCAATGAGAACTTTCCCTTCAACGACTGTGTGGACAAGATGGTGAT
CTGGTGGGAGGAGGGGAAGATGACCGCCAAGGTCGTGGAGTCGGCCAAAGCCATTCTCGGAGGAAGCAAG
GTGCGCGTGGACCAGAAATGCAAGTCCTCGGCCCAGATAGACCCGACTCCCGTGATCGTCACCTCCAACA
CCAATATGTGCGCCGTGATTGACGGGAACTCAACGACCTTCGAACACCAGCAGCCGTTGCAAGACCGGAT
GTTCAAATTTGAACTCACCCGCCGTCTGGATCATGACTTTGGGAAGGTCACCAAGCAGGAAGTCAAAGAC
TTTTTCCGGTGGGCAAAGGATCACGTGGTTGAGGTGGAGCATGAATTCTACGTCAAAAAGGGTGGAGCCA
AGAAAAGACCCGCCCCCAGTGACGCAGATATAAGTGAGCCCAAACGGGTGCGCGAGTCAGTTGCGCAGCC
ATCGACGTCAGACGCGGAAGCTTCGATCAACTACGCGGACAGGTACCAAAACAAATGTTCTCGTCACGTG
GGCATGAATCTGATGCTGTTTCCCTGCAGACAATGCGAGAGACTGAATCAGAATTCAAATATCTGCTTCA
CTCACGGTGTCAAAGACTGTTTAGAGTGCTTTCCCGTGTCAGAATCTCAACCCGTTTCTGTCGTCAAAAA
GGCGTATCAGAAACTGTGCTACATTCATCACATCATGGGAAAGGTGCCAGACGCTTGCACTGCTTGCGAC
CTGGTCAATGTGGACTTGGATGACTGTGTTTCTGAACAATAAATGACTTAAACCAGGTATGAGTCGGCTG
GATAAATCTAAAGTCATAAACGGCGCTCTGGAATTACTCAATGAAGTCGGTATCGAAGGCCTGACGACAA
GGAAACTCGCTCAAAAGCTGGGAGTTGAGCAGCCTACCCTGTACTGGCACGTGAAGAACAAGCGGGCCCT
GCTCGATGCCCTGGCCATCGAGATGCTGGACAGGCATCATACCCACTTCTGCCCCCTGGAAGGCGAGTCA
TGGCAAGACTTTCTGCGGAACAACGCCAAGTCATTCCGCTGTGCTCTCCTCTCACATCGCGACGGGGCTA
AAGTGCATCTCGGCACCCGCCCAACAGAGAAACAGTACGAAACCCTGGAAAATCAGCTCGCGTTCCTGTG
TCAGCAAGGCTTCTCCCTGGAGAACGCACTGTACGCTCTGTCCGCCGTGGGCCACTTTACACTGGGCTGC
GTATTGGAGGAACAGGAGCATCAAGTAGCAAAAGAGGAAAGAGAGACACCTACCACCGATTCTATGCCCC
CACTTCTGAGACAAGCAATTGAGCTGTTCGACCGGCAGGGAGCCGAACCTGCCTTCCTTTTCGGCCTGGA
ACTAATCATATGTGGCCTGGAGAAACAGCTAAAGTGCGAAAGCGGCGGGCCGGCCGACGCCCTTGACGAT
TTTGACTTAGACATGCTCCCAGCCGATGCCCTTGACGACTTTGACCTTGATATGCTGCCTGCTGACGCTC
TTGACGATTTTGACCTTGACATGCTCCCCGGGTAAATGCATGAATTCGATCTAGAGGGCCCTATTCTATA
GTGTCACCTAAATGCTAGAGCTCGCTGATCAGCCTCGACTGTGCCTTCTAGTTGCCAGCCATCTGTTGTT
TGCCCCTCCCCCGTGCCTTCCTTGACCCTGGAAGGTGCCACTCCCACTGTCCTTTCCTAATAAAATGAGG
AAATTGCATCGCATTGTCTGAGTAGGTGTCATTCTATTCTGGGGGGTGGGGTGGGGCAGGACAGCAAGGG
GGAGGATTGGGAAGACAATAGCAGGCATGCTGGGGATGCGGTGGGCTCTATGGCTTCTGAGGCGGAAAGA
ACCAGCTGGGGCTCGAATCAAGCTATCAAGTGCCACCTGACGTCTCCCTATCAGTGATAGAGAAGTCGAC
ACGTCTCGAGCTCCCTATCAGTGATAGAGAAGGTACGTCTAGAACGTCTCCCTATCAGTGATAGAGAAGT
CGACACGTCTCGAGCTCCCTATCAGTGATAGAGAAGGTACCCCCTATATAAGCAGAGAGATCTGTTCAAA
TTTGAACTGACTAAGCGGCTCCCGCCAGATTTTGGCAAGATTACTAAGCAGGAAGTCAAGGACTTTTTTG
CTTGGGCAAAGGTCAATCAGGTGCCGGTGACTCACGAGTTTAAAGTTCCCAGGGAATTGGCGGGAACTAA
AGGGGCGGAGAAATCTCTAAAACGCCCACTGGGTGACGTCACCAATACTAGCTATAAAAGTCTGGAGAAG
CGGGCCAGGCTCTCATTTGTTCCCGAGACGCCTCGCAGTTCAGACGTGACTGTTGATCCCGCTCCTCTGC
GACCGCTAGCTTCGATCAACTACGCAGACAGGTACCAAAACAAGTGTTCTCGTCACGTGGGCATTAATCT
GATTCTGTTTCCCTGCAGACAATGCGAGAGAATGAATCAGAACTCAAATATCTGCTTCACTCACGGACAG
AAAGACTGTTTAGAGTGCTTTCCCGTGTCAGAATCTCAACCCGTTTCTGTCGTCAAAAAGGCGTATCAGA
AACTGTGCTACATTCATCATATCATGGGAAAGGTGCCAGACGCTTGCACTGCCTGCGATCTGGTCAATGT
GGATTTGGATGACTGCATCTTTGAACAATAAATGACTTAAGCCAGGTATGGCTGCCGATGGTTATCTTCC
AGATTGGCTCGAGGACAACCTTAGTGAAGGAATTCGCGAGTGGTGGGCTTTGAAACCTGGAGCCCCTCAA
CCCAAGGCAAATCAACAACATCAAGACAACGCTAGAGGTCTTGTGCTTCCGGGTTACAAATACCTTGGAC
CCGGCAACGGACTCGACAAGGGGGAGCCGGTCAACGCAGCAGACGCGGCGGCCCTCGAGCACGACAAAGC
CTACGACCAGCAGCTCAAGGCCGGAGACAACCCGTACCTCAAGTACAACCACGCCGACGCCGAGTTCCAG
GAGCGGCTCAAAGAAGATACGTCTTTTGGGGGCAACCTCGGGCGAGCAGTCTTCCAGGCCAAAAAGAGGC
TTCTTGAACCTCTTGGTCTGGTTGAGGAAGCGGCTAAGACGGCTCCTGGAAAGAAGAGGCCTGTAGAGCA
GTCTCCTCAGGAACCGGACTCCTCCGCGGGTATTGGCAAATCGGGTGCACAGCCCGCTAAAAAGAGACTC
AATTTCGGTCAGACTGGCGACACAGAGTCAGTCCCAGACCCTCAACCAATCGGAGAACCTCCCGCAGCCC
CCTCAGGTGTGGGATCTCTTACAATGGCTTCAGGTGGTGGCGCACCAGTGGCAGACAATAACGAAGGTGC
CGATGGAGTGGGTAGTTCCTCGGGAAATTGGCATTGCGATTCCCAATGGCTGGGGGACAGAGTCATCACC
ACCAGCACCCGAACCTGGGCCCTGCCCACCTACAACAATCACCTCTACAAGCAAATCTCCAACAGCACAT
CTGGAGGATCTTCAAATGACAACGCCTACTTCGGCTACAGCACCCCCTGGGGGTATTTTGACTTCAACAG
ATTCCACTGCCACTTCTCACCACGTGACTGGCAGCGACTCATCAACAACAACTGGGGATTCCGGCCTAAG
CGACTCAACTTCAAGCTCTTTAACATTCAGGTCAAAGAGGTTACGGACAACAATGGAGTCAAGACCATCG
CCAATAACCTTACCAGCACGGTCCAGGTCTTCACGGACTCAGACTATCAGCTCCCGTACGTGCTCGGGTC
GGCTCACGAGGGCTGCCTCCCGCCGTTCCCAGCGGACGTTTTCATGATTCCTCAGTACGGGTATCTGACG
CTTAATGATGGAAGCCAGGCCGTGGGTCGTTCGTCCTTTTACTGCCTGGAATATTTCCCGTCGCAAATGC
TAAGAACGGGTAACAACTTCCAGTTCAGCTACGAGTTTGAGAACGTACCTTTCCATAGCAGCTACGCTCA
CAGCCAAAGCCTGGACCGACTAATGAATCCACTCATCGACCAATACTTGTACTATCTCTCAAAGACTATT
AACGGTTCTGGACAGAATCAACAAACGCTAAAATTCAGTGTGGCCGGACCCAGCAACATGGCTGTCCAGG
GAAGAAACTACATACCTGGACCCAGCTACCGACAACAACGTGTCTCAACCACTGTGACTCAAAACAACAA
CAGCGAATTTGCTTGGCCTGGAGCTTCTTCTTGGGCTCTCAATGGACGTAATAGCTTGATGAATCCTGGA
CCTGCTATGGCCTCTCACAAAGAAGGAGAGGACCGTTTCTTTCCTTTGTCTGGATCTTTAATTTTTGGCA
AACAAGGTACTGGCAGAGACAACGTGGATGCGGACAAAGTCATGATAACCAACGAAGAAGAAATTAAAAC
TACTAACCCGGTAGCAACGGAGTCCTATGGACAAGTGGCCACAAACCACCAGAGTGACGGAATTGTGGGG
TCGACTATTCGGGCACAGGCGCAGACCGGTTGGGTTCAAAACCAAGGAATACTTCCGGGTATGGTTTGGC
AGGACAGAGATGTGTACCTGCAAGGACCCATTTGGGCCAAAATTCCTCACACGGACGGCAACTTTCACCC
TTCTCCGCTGATGGGAGGGTTTGGAATGAAGCACCCGCCTCCTCAGATCCTCATCAAAAACACACCTGTA
CCTGCGGATCCTCCAACGGCCTTCAACAAGGACAAGCTGAACTCTTTCATCACCCAGTATTCTACTGGTC
AAGTCAGCGTGGAGATCGAGTGGGAGCTGCAGAAGGAAAACAGCAAGCGCTGGAACCCGGAGATCCAGTA
CACTTCCAACTATTACAAGTCTAATAATGTTGAATTTGCTGTTAATACTGAAGGTGTATATAGTGAACCC
CGCCCCATTGGCACCAGATACCTGACTCGTAATCTGTAAGTCGACTTGCTTGTTAATCAATAAACCGTTT
AATTCGTTTCAGTTGAACTTTGGTCTCTGCGAAGGGCAATTCGTTTAAACCTGCAGGACTAGAGGTCCTG
TATTAGAGGTCACGTGAGTGTTTTGCGACATTTTGCGACACCATGTGGTCACGCTGGGTATTTAAGCCCG
AGTGAGCACGCAGGGTCTCCATTTTGAAGCGGGAGGTTTGAACGCGCAGCCGCCAAGCCGAATTCTGCAG
ATATCACATGTCCTAGGAACTATCGATCCATCACACTGGCGGCCGCTCGACTAGAGCGGCCGCCACCGCG
GTGGAGCTCCAGCTTTTGCGGACCGAATCGGAAAGAACATGTGAGCAAAAGGCCAGCAAAAGGCCAGGAA
CCGTAAAAAGGCCGCGTTGCTGGCGTTTTTCCATAGGCTCCGCCCCCCTGACGAGCATCACAAAAATCGA
CGCTCAAGTCAGAGGTGGCGAAACCCGACAGGACTATAAAGATACCAGGCGTTTCCCCCTGGAAGCTCCC
TCGTGCGCTCTCCTGTTCCGACCCTGCCGCTTACCGGATACCTGTCCGCCTTTCTCCCTTCGGGAAGCGT
GGCGCTTTCTCATAGCTCACGCTGTAGGTATCTCAGTTCGGTGTAGGTCGTTCGCTCCAAGCTGGGCTGT
GTGCACGAACCCCCCGTTCAGCCCGACCGCTGCGCCTTATCCGGTAACTATCGTCTTGAGTCCAACCCGG
TAAGACACGACTTATCGCCACTGGCAGCAGCCACTGGTAACAGGATTAGCAGAGCGAGGTATGTAGGCGG
TGCTACAGAGTTCTTGAAGTGGTGGCCTAACTACGGCTACACTAGAAGAACAGTATTTGGTATCTGCGCT
CTGCTGAAGCCAGTTACCTTCGGAAAAAGAGTTGGTAGCTCTTGATCCGGCAAACAAACCACCGCTGGTA
GCGGTGGTTTTTTTGTTTGCAAGCAGCAGATTACGCGCAGAAAAAAAGGATCTCAAGAAGATCCTTTGAT
CTTTTCTACGGGGTCTGACGCTCAGTGGAACGAAAACTCACGTTAAGGGATTTTGGTCATGAGATTATCA
AAAAGGATCTTCACCTAGATCCTTTTAAATTAAAAATGAAGTTTTAAATCAATCTAAAGTATATATGAGT
AAACTTGGTCTGACAGTTACCAATGCTTAATCAGTGAGGCACCTATCTCAGCGATCTGTCTATTTCGTTC
ATCCATAGTTGCCTGACTCCCCGTCGTGTAGATAACTACGATACGGGAGGGCTTACCATCTGGCCCCAGT
GCTGCAATGATACCGCGAGACCCACGCTCACCGGCTCCAGATTTATCAGCAATAAACCAGCCAGCCGGAA
GGGCCGAGCGCAGAAGTGGTCCTGCAACTTTATCCGCCTCCATCCAGTCTATTAATTGTTGCCGGGAAGC
TAGAGTAAGTAGTTCGCCAGTTAATAGTTTGCGCAACGTTGTTGCCATTGCTACAGGCATCGTGGTGTCA
CGCTCGTCGTTTGGTATGGCTTCATTCAGCTCCGGTTCCCAACGATCAAGGCGAGTTACATGATCCCCCA
TGTTGTGCAAAAAAGCGGTTAGCTCCTTCGGTCCTCCGATCGTTGTCAGAAGTAAGTTGGCCGCAGTGTT
ATCACTCATGGTTATGGCAGCACTGCATAATTCTCTTACTGTCATGCCATCCGTAAGATGCTTTTCTGTG
ACTGGTGAGTACTCAACCAAGTCATTCTGAGAATAGTGTATGCGGCGACCGAGTTGCTCTTGCCCGGCGT
CAATACGGGATAATACCGCGCCACATAGCAGAACTTTAAAAGTGCTCATCATTGGAAAACGTTCTTCGGG
GCGAAAACTCTCAAGGATCTTACCGCTGTTGAGATCCAGTTCGATGTAACCCACTCGTGCACCCAACTGA
TCTTCAGCATCTTTTACTTTCACCAGCGTTTCTGGGTGAGCAAAAACAGGAAGGCAAAATGCCGCAAAAA
AGGGAATAAGGGCGACACGGAAATGTTGAATACTCATACTCTTCCTTTTTCAATATTATTGAAGCATTTA
TCAGGGTTATTGTCTCATGAGCGGATACATATTTGAATGTATTTAGAAAAATAAACAAATAGGGGTTCCG
CGCACATTTCCCCGAAAAGTGCCACCTGACGTCCCAATGATACGCGTCGGTGCGGGCCTCTTCGCTATTA
CGCCAGCTGGCGAAAGGGGGATGTGCTGCAAGGCGATTAAGTTGGGTAACGCCAGGGTTTTCCCAGTCAC
GACGTTGTAAAACGACGGCCAGTGAGCGCGCGTAATACGACTCACTATAGGGCGAATTGGGTACA
Features (pLannotate 1.2.2; 18 found; start..end, strand, type, name):
     67..1929    +  CDS            Rep78: REP78_AAV2S - Experimental evidence at protein level: Swiss-Prot protein existence level 1. Plays an essential role in the initiation of viral DNA synthesis. Binds specifically to an inverted terminal repeat element (ITR) on the 3' and 5' ends of the viral DNA, where it cleaves a site specifically to generate a priming site for initiation of the synthesis of a complementary strand. Plays also a role as transcriptional regulator, DNA helicase and as key factors in site-specific integration of the viral genome. Regulates host PKA activity by interacting with host PRKX as a mechanism of interferi
   1970..2646    +  CDS            rtTA3 (fragment): reverse tetracycline transactivator 3 activates expression from Tet-responsive promoters in the presence of doxycycline
   2576..2686    +  CDS            VP48: 3 tandem repeats of the minimal activation domain of herpes simplex virus VP16 (Cheng et al., 2013)
   2725..2743    -  promoter       SP6 promoter: promoter for bacteriophage SP6 RNA polymerase
   2769..2993    +  polyA_signal   bGH poly(A) signal: bovine growth hormone polyadenylation signal
   2997..3018    +  promoter       SV40 promoter (fragment): SV40 enhancer and early promoter
   3054..3074    +  promoter       tight TRE promoter (fragment): Tet-responsive promoter PTight, consisting of seven tet operator sequences followed by the minimal CMV promoter
   3091..3111    +  promoter       tight TRE promoter (fragment): Tet-responsive promoter PTight, consisting of seven tet operator sequences followed by the minimal CMV promoter
   3128..3148    +  promoter       tight TRE promoter (fragment): Tet-responsive promoter PTight, consisting of seven tet operator sequences followed by the minimal CMV promoter
   3165..3185    +  promoter       tight TRE promoter (fragment): Tet-responsive promoter PTight, consisting of seven tet operator sequences followed by the minimal CMV promoter
   3191..3808    +  CDS            Rep52 (fragment): REP52_AAV2S - Experimental evidence at protein level: Swiss-Prot protein existence level 1. Plays a critical role during packaging of viral DNA into empty capsids, where they are thought to be part of the packaging motor complex. The single stranded genomic DNA is packaged in a 3' to 5' direction and requires the association between viral DNA and Rep40. Regulates host PKA activity by interacting with host PRKX as a mechanism to interfere with helper virus propagation and to promote its own replication. From Adeno-associated virus 2 (isolate Srivastava/1982) (AAV-2).
   3828..6056    +  CDS            VP1: CAPSD_AAV2S - Experimental evidence at protein level: Swiss-Prot protein existence level 1. Capsid protein self-assembles to form an icosahedral capsid with a T=1 symmetry, about 22 nm in diameter, and consisting of 60 copies of three size variants of the capsid protein VP1, VP2 and VP3 which differ in their N-terminus. The capsid encapsulates the genomic ssDNA. Binds to host cell heparan sulfate and uses host ITGA5-ITGB1 as coreceptor on the cell surface to provide virion attachment to target cell. This attachment induces virion internalization predominantly through clathrin-dependent endocyt
   6351..6379    -  misc_feature   MCS (fragment): pBluescript multiple cloning site
   6468..7056    -  rep_origin     ori: high-copy-number ColE1/pMB1/pBR322/pUC origin of replication
   7227..8087    -  CDS            AmpR: β-lactamase; bla; confers resistance to ampicillin, carbenicillin, and related antibiotics
   8088..8192    -  promoter       AmpR promoter: bla
   8237..8355    -  CDS            lacZα (fragment): LacZα fragment of β-galactosidase; lacZ fragment
   8363..8381    +  promoter       T7 promoter: promoter for bacteriophage T7 RNA polymerase
