[The description below was written by a language model from this plasmid's Addgene catalogue record and pLannotate feature annotations shown in this document.]
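Description:
pUCmini-iCAP-Alpha 49 is an AAV Rep/Cap packaging plasmid built on the small pUC57-mini backbone and used to produce recombinant AAV carrying the engineered capsid variant AAV-hCA4-Alpha 49. This capsid comes from work on AAVs that target human carbonic anhydrase IV to improve gene delivery to the brain. The plasmid is propagated in E. coli through a high-copy ColE1/pUC origin and selected with ampicillin via the β-lactamase gene and its native promoter. Remnants of a lacZα fragment, a multiple cloning site and T7 and SP6 phage promoters are also annotated. No inverted terminal repeats appear in the feature table, as expected for a helper construct that supplies packaging functions in trans and is not itself packaged.

The synthetic insert begins with an AAV2 Rep78 open reading frame. This is followed by a tetracycline-family transactivator coding sequence (annotated as an rtTA3 fragment with a VP16-derived activation domain) and a bGH polyadenylation signal. Downstream, a series of short matches to tet operator sequences from a Tet-responsive promoter precedes a partial Rep52 segment and then the VP1 capsid reading frame. This layout suggests that the co-encoded transactivator drives capsid expression from the Tet-responsive element, with the partial rep sequence probably retaining the native region upstream of cap, though the record does not state this. The annotation matches the capsid gene to AAV2 VP1 by homology only; the record does not give the parental serotype or the specific Alpha 49 modifications. The plasmid would typically be co-transfected into mammalian producer cells with an ITR-flanked transgene plasmid and adenoviral helper functions to generate Alpha 49-packaged vector.
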