Addgene plasmid #244910: pUCmini-iCAP-Alpha 49
Purpose: Rep/Cap plasmid for producing variant AAV-hCA4-Alpha 49
Depositing lab: Viviana Gradinaru. Depositing organization: California Institute of Technology. Publication: AAVs targeting human carbonic anhydrase IV enhance gene delivery to the brain. Lin C, Chen X, Hoang JD, Ristic F, Fan Y, Jang S, Chung JHA, Sullivan EE, Gawda T, Kavvathas B, Tran I, Li Y, Steele AD, Shay TF, Gradinaru V. Cell Rep. 2025 Oct 31;44(11):116419. doi: 10.1016/j.celrep.2025.116419. PubMed 41175373.
Backbone
  Vector backbone: pUC57-mini
  Vector type: Mammalian Expression, AAV
Growth in bacteria
  Bacterial resistance: Ampicillin, 100 μg/mL
  Growth temperature: 37°C
  Growth strain: NEB Stable
  Copy number: Unknown
Gene/Insert
  Gene/Insert name: Synthetic construct producing AAV REP/CAP
  Species: Synthetic
Terms and licenses: Academic/Nonprofit Terms; Industry Terms: Not Available to Industry
Depositor comments: Please visit https://doi.org/10.1101/2025.04.21.649868 for the bioRxiv preprint.
How to cite: pUCmini-iCAP-Alpha 49 was a gift from Viviana Gradinaru (Addgene plasmid # 244910 ; http://n2t.net/addgene:244910 ; RRID:Addgene_244910)
